>Addgene plasmid #31205 | pLenti6/V5-DEST-ASF1B | addgene partial sequence | sequence record 35954 | pBABE-3
TCAACTCATTACTAACCGGTACGCGTAGAATCGAGACCGAGGAGAGGGTTAGGGATAGGCTTACCTTCGA
ACCGCGGGCCCTCTAGACTCGAGCGGCCGCCACTGTGCTGGATATCAACCACTTTGTACAAGAAAGTTGG
GTAGATGCAGTCCATGGAGTTCTCAGGGAGGAGGCCAGGGATGCAGCCAGGGAGCCCCAAGCCCTTGATA
GGAGTGCAGTTGAGTGGGAGGCCGCAGCCCAGGGAGGGGTCCTGGGTCTCTATGGCCTCCAGCCTGTCCA
TGTTGTTGTCCCAGTTGATATGGAAGCGGGTCACCCGGGGGTTCGAGGCCAAGATGTTCCGCTGGAGCTG
GGAGAAATCTGGCTTCATGGGCGGGTTCTCACGCAGCTCAGGGTTGAGGTACTCGTTGTTGACGTAGTAG
CCCACTCGGATGAACTCCTGTCCATGGTAGGTGCAGGTGATGAGGACCACAGTCACACCCACGGCATCAG
TCTCTGGGATGAGGGATGGGTTGGGGGCGTCGGCCTGAAAGACAAACATGTGTCTCCCTGCTGGCACAGG
GCCCACCAGCACCGAGTCTAGGATCTGATCAAATTCCTCACTCTCAGCCGAGCCAACATAAATGATCTTC
CACTCCAGGTCGTCCGCCAGGGCTTCACTGCACTCGAAGCTGATCTCGAACCGGAAGGGGCTGTGGAAAG
GGCTCGGGTTC
