[The description below was written by a language model from this plasmid's Addgene catalogue record.]
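Description:
pLenti6/V5-DEST-ASF1B is a lentiviral mammalian expression plasmid built on the commercial pLenti6/V5-DEST Gateway destination backbone (about 7 kb without insert). It carries the human ASF1B open reading frame (also known as CIA-II, roughly 600 bp), which encodes a histone chaperone. The ORF was transferred from a human ORFeome entry clone by Gateway recombination. That reaction consumed the attR1 and attR2 sites of the destination vector, replacing the original Gateway cassette with the insert. The backbone supplies a C-terminal V5 epitope tag, so the protein is expressed as an ASF1B-V5 fusion that can be detected with anti-V5 reagents. The record does not explicitly name the promoter, but the listed CMV forward sequencing primer indicates a CMV promoter upstream of the insert, in keeping with this backbone.

In bacteria the plasmid is maintained at high copy under ampicillin selection. The record specifies a recombination-deficient host strain, reflecting the tendency of the repeated lentiviral sequences to rearrange. In mammalian cells, blasticidin resistance allows selection of stably transduced or transfected populations. No feature table is provided, so the detailed arrangement of the viral elements (LTRs, packaging signal and so on) cannot be confirmed from the record. As a lentiviral transfer vector, it would normally be co-delivered with packaging functions to produce particles that integrate the expression cassette into target cells. The associated publication concerns pro-invasion and metastasis drivers in early-stage melanoma, suggesting the construct was used for stable ASF1B overexpression in functional studies of candidate oncogenes.
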