Addgene plasmid #31205: pLenti6/V5-DEST-ASF1B
Depositing lab: Lynda Chin. Depositing organization: Dana-Farber Cancer Institute. Publication: Proinvasion metastasis drivers in early-stage melanoma are oncogenes. Scott KL, Nogueira C, Heffernan TP, van Doorn R, Dhakal S, Hanna JA, Min C, Jaskelioff M, Xiao Y, Wu CJ, Cameron LA, Perry SR, Zeid R, Feinberg T, Kim M, Vande Woude G, Granter SR, Bosenberg M, Chu GC, DePinho RA, Rimm DL, Chin L. Cancer Cell. 2011 Jul 12;20(1):92-103. 10.1016/j.ccr.2011.05.025 PubMed 21741599.
Backbone
  Vector backbone: pLenti6/V5-DEST
  Backbone manufacturer: Invitrogen
  Backbone size w/o insert (bp): 7000
  Vector type: Mammalian Expression, Lentiviral
  Selectable markers: Blasticidin
Growth in bacteria
  Bacterial resistance: Ampicillin, 100 μg/mL
  Growth temperature: 30°C
  Growth strain: Stbl3
  Growth instructions: Grow in STBL3 bacteria (Invitrogen) at lower temps (~30C) to prevent recombination and increase plasmid production.
  Copy number: High Copy
Gene/Insert
  Gene/Insert name: ASF1B
  Species: H. sapiens (human)
  Insert size (bp): 609
  GenBank ID: BC036521
  Entrez Gene: ASF1B (a.k.a. CIA-II)
  Tag / fusion protein: V5 (C terminal on backbone)
  Cloning method: Gateway Cloning; 5′ cloning site attR1 (destroyed during cloning); 3′ cloning site attR2 (destroyed during cloning)
  Sequencing primers: 5′ CMV Forward; 3′ V5 Reverse
Resource information
  A portion of this plasmid was derived from a plasmid made by: The entry clone used to create this plasmid was obatined from the human ORFeome (v5.1) collection made available by the Center for Cancer Systems Biology at the Dana-Farber Cancer Institute in Boston, MA.
Terms and licenses: Academic/Nonprofit Terms; Industry Terms: Not Available to Industry
How to cite: pLenti6/V5-DEST-ASF1B was a gift from Lynda Chin (Addgene plasmid # 31205 ; http://n2t.net/addgene:31205 ; RRID:Addgene_31205)
